Addgene plasmid #138871: pPD557 ZF158x6-Compact_EYFP
Purpose: EYFP reporter vector for the ZF158x6-Compact promoter
Depositing lab: Joshua Leonard. Depositing organization: Northwestern University. Publication: The COMET toolkit for composing customizable genetic programs in mammalian cells. Donahue PS, Draut JW, Muldoon JJ, Edelstein HI, Bagheri N, Leonard JN. Nat Commun. 2020 Feb 7;11(1):779. doi: 10.1038/s41467-019-14147-5. PubMed 32034124.
Backbone
  Vector backbone: pPD540 Reporter Template v3
  Vector type: Mammalian Expression, Synthetic Biology
Growth in bacteria
  Bacterial resistance: Ampicillin, 100 μg/mL
  Growth temperature: 37°C
  Growth strain: DH5alpha
  Copy number: High Copy
Gene/Insert
  Gene/Insert name: ZF158x6-Compact
  Species: Synthetic
  Promoter: ZF158x6-Compact
  Cloning method: Restriction Enzyme; 5′ cloning site BglII (not destroyed); 3′ cloning site NheI (not destroyed)
  Sequencing primers: 5′ CGACACGGAAATGTTGAATAC; 3′ TAGAAGGCACAGTCGAGG
Terms and licenses: Academic/Nonprofit Terms; Industry Terms: Not Available to Industry
Depositor comments: Leonard Lab plasmid reference number: L1289
How to cite: pPD557 ZF158x6-Compact_EYFP was a gift from Joshua Leonard (Addgene plasmid # 138871 ; http://n2t.net/addgene:138871 ; RRID:Addgene_138871)
