[The description below was written by a language model from this plasmid's Addgene catalogue record and pLannotate feature annotations shown in this document.]
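Description:
pPD557 ZF158x6-Compact_EYFP is a small (about 4.3 kb) mammalian reporter plasmid built on the pPD540 Reporter Template v3 backbone and belonging to the COMET toolkit of composable synthetic transcription parts. It is propagated in E. coli as a high-copy plasmid through a ColE1/pUC-type origin and selected with ampicillin via the β-lactamase gene under its native promoter. An f1 phage origin is also present, along with lac promoter/operator remnants typical of pcDNA-style backbones.

The payload is a synthetic inducible promoter, ZF158x6-Compact, cloned between BglII and NheI sites that both remain intact, so the promoter module can be swapped out. The name suggests six binding sites for the zinc-finger domain ZF158 in a closely spaced ("compact") arrangement, although the annotation does not resolve these sites individually. What it does detect is a fragment of a minimal TATA-box promoter immediately upstream of the EYFP coding sequence, which is terminated by a bovine growth hormone polyadenylation signal. A minimal promoter of this kind has low basal activity, so yellow fluorescence should depend largely on a cognate zinc-finger transcription factor binding upstream and recruiting, or blocking, the transcription machinery.

Downstream, an SV40 early promoter and SV40 poly(A) signal flank only a short fragment of a bleomycin-family resistance gene, so the plasmid does not appear to carry a functional mammalian selection marker and is best suited to transient transfection. Its stated purpose is to serve as the EYFP readout for the ZF158x6-Compact promoter, for example when characterising matching zinc-finger activators or inhibitors and assembling genetic programs in mammalian cells.
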