Features (pLannotate 1.2.2; 16 found; start..end, strand, type, name):
    131..147     +  promoter       minP (fragment): minimal TATA-box promoter with low basal activity
    189..905     +  CDS            EYFP: EYFP is a basic (constitutively fluorescent) green/yellow fluorescent protein published in 1996, derived from Aequorea victoria. It is reported to be a very rapidly-maturing weak dimer with high acid sensitivity.
    959..1070    +  polyA_signal   bGH poly(A) signal: bovine growth hormone polyadenylation signal
   1187..1208    +  promoter       SV40 promoter (fragment): SV40 enhancer and early promoter
   1229..1657    +  rep_origin     f1 ori (sequence partly withheld): f1 bacteriophage origin of replication; arrow indicates direction of (+) strand synthesis
   1662..1684    +  promoter       SV40 promoter (fragment): SV40 enhancer and early promoter
   1685..1876    +  promoter       SV40 promoter: SV40 early promoter
   1903..2001    +  CDS            ble (fragment): BLE_KLEPN - Experimental evidence at protein level: Swiss-Prot protein existence level 1. Binding protein with a strong affinity to the bleomycin family of antibiotics. Binds to CL990; an antimitotic-antibiotic compound. From Klebsiella pneumoniae.
   1996..2117    +  polyA_signal   SV40 poly(A) signal: SV40 polyadenylation signal
   2190..2206    -  protein_bind   lac operator: The lac repressor binds to the lac operator to inhibit transcription in E. coli. This inhibition can be relieved by adding lactose or isopropyl-β-D-thiogalactopyranoside (IPTG). lac repressor encoded by lacI
   2214..2244    -  promoter       lac promoter: promoter for the E. coli lac operon
   2259..2280    -  protein_bind   CAP binding site: CAP binding activates transcription in the presence of cAMP. E. coli catabolite activator protein
   2293..2385    -  CDS            lacI (fragment): lac repressor; lacI; The lac repressor binds to the lac operator to inhibit transcription in E. coli. This inhibition can be relieved by adding lactose or isopropyl-β-D-thiogalactopyranoside (IPTG).
   2568..3156    -  rep_origin     ori: high-copy-number ColE1/pMB1/pBR322/pUC origin of replication
   3327..4187    -  CDS            AmpR: β-lactamase; bla; confers resistance to ampicillin, carbenicillin, and related antibiotics
   4188..4292    -  promoter       AmpR promoter: bla
>Addgene plasmid #138871 | pPD557 ZF158x6-Compact_EYFP | addgene full sequence | sequence record 322853 | Addgene NGS Result
GTGCCACCTGACGTCGACGGATCGGGAGATCTGCGAGGTAGATGGAACGCGAGTAGATGGATGAGCTGTA
GATGGAGACTAAGTAGATGGAACGCGAGTAGATGGATGAGCTGTAGATGGAAACGCTCTCTAGAGGGTAT
ATAATGGGGGCCACTAGTCTACTACCAGAGCTCATCGCTAGCGCCACCATGGTGAGCAAGGGCGAGGAGC
TGTTCACCGGGGTGGTGCCCATCCTGGTCGAGCTGGACGGCGACGTAAACGGCCACAAGTTCAGCGTGTC
CGGCGAGGGCGAGGGCGATGCCACCTACGGCAAGCTGACCCTGAAGTTCATCTGCACCACCGGCAAGCTG
CCCGTGCCCTGGCCCACCCTCGTGACCACCTTCGGCTACGGCCTGCAGTGCTTCGCCCGCTACCCCGACC
ACATGAAGCAGCACGACTTCTTCAAGTCCGCCATGCCCGAAGGCTACGTCCAGGAGCGCACCATCTTCTT
CAAGGACGACGGCAACTACAAGACCCGCGCCGAGGTGAAGTTCGAGGGCGACACCCTGGTGAACCGCATC
GAGCTGAAGGGCATCGACTTCAAGGAGGACGGCAACATCCTGGGGCACAAGCTGGAGTACAACTACAACA
GCCACAACGTCTATATCATGGCCGACAAGCAGAAGAACGGCATCAAGGTGAACTTCAAGATCCGCCACAA
CATCGAGGACGGCAGCGTGCAGCTCGCCGACCACTACCAGCAGAACACCCCCATCGGCGACGGCCCCGTG
CTGCTGCCCGACAACCACTACCTGAGCTACCAGTCCGCCCTGAGCAAAGACCCCAACGAGAAGCGCGATC
ACATGGTCCTGCTGGAGTTCGTGACCGCCGCCGGGATCACTCTCGGCATGGACGAGCTGTACAAGTAGGC
GGCCGCTCGAGTCTAGAGGGCCCGTTTAAACCCGCTGATCAGCCTCGACTGTGCCTTCTAGTTGCCAGCC
ATCTGTTGTTTGCCCCTCCCCCGTGCCTTCCTTGACCCTGGAAGGTGCCACTCCCACTGTCCTTTCCTAA
TAAAATGAGGAAATTGCATCGCATTGTCTGAGTAGGTGTCATTCTATTCTGGGGGGTGGGGTGGGGCAGG
ACAGCAAGGGGGAGGATTGGGAAGTCAATAGCAGGCATGCTGGGGATGCGGTGGGCTCTATGGCTTCTGA
GGCGGAAAGAACCAGCTGGGGCTCTAGGGGGTATCCCC
[124 nt withheld, positions 1229-1352]
C
[91 nt withheld, positions 1354-1444]
A
[49 nt withheld, positions 1446-1494]
CCTTTGACGTTGGAGTCCACGTTCTTT
[37 nt withheld, positions 1522-1558]
ACCCTATCTCGGTCTATTCTTTTGATTTATAAGGGATTTTGCCGATTTCGGCCTATTGGTTAAAAAATGA
GCTGATTTAACAAAAATTTAACGCGAATTAATTCTGTGGAATGTGTGTCAGTTAGGCTCAATTAGTCAGC
AACCATAGTCCCGCCCCTAACTCCGCCCATCCCGCCCCTAACTCCGCCCAGTTCCGCCCATTCTCCGCCC
CATGGCTGACTAATTTTTTTTATTTATGCAGAGGCCGAGGCCGCCTCTGCCTCTGAGCTATTCCAGAAGT
AGTGAGGAGGCTTTTTTGGAGGCCTAGGCTTTTGCAAAAAGCTCCCGGGAGCTTGTATATCCATTTTCGG
AGGTTGGGCTTCGGAATCGTTTTCCGGGACGCCGGCTGGATGATCCTCCAGCGCGGGGATCTCATGCTGG
AGTTCTTCGCCCACCCCAACTTGTTTATTGCAGCTTATAATGGTTACAAATAAAGCAATAGCATCACAAA
TTTCACAAATAAAGCATTTTTTTCACTGCATTCTAGTTGTGGTTTGTCCAAACTCATCAATGTATCTTAT
CATGTCTGTATACCGTCGACCTCTAGCTAGAGCTTGGCGTAATCATGGTCATAGCTGTTTCCTGTGTGAA
ATTGTTATCCGCTCACAATTCCACACAACATACGAGCCGGAAGCATAAAGTGTAAAGCCTGGGGTGCCTA
ATGAGTGAGCTAACTCACATTAATTGCGTTGCGCTCACTGCCCGCTTTCCAGTCGGGAAACCTGTCGTGC
CAGCTGCATTAATGAATCGGCCAACGCGCGGGGAGAGGCGGTTTGCGTATTGGGCGCTCTTCCGCTTCCT
CGCTCACTGACTCGCTGCGCTCGGTCGTTCGGCTGCGGCGAGCGGTATCAGCTCACTCAAAGGCGGTAAT
ACGGTTATCCACAGAATCAGGGGATAACGCAGGAAAGAACATGTGAGCAAAAGGCCAGCAAAAGGCCAGG
AACCGTAAAAAGGCCGCGTTGCTGGCGTTTTTCCATAGGCTCCGCCCCCCTGACGAGCATCACAAAAATC
GACGCTCAAGTCAGAGGTGGCGAAACCCGACAGGACTATAAAGATACCAGGCGTTTCCCCCTGGAAGCTC
CCTCGTGCGCTCTCCTGTTCCGACCCTGCCGCTTACCGGATACCTGTCCGCCTTTCTCCCTTCGGGAAGC
GTGGCGCTTTCTCATAGCTCACGCTGTAGGTATCTCAGTTCGGTGTAGGTCGTTCGCTCCAAGCTGGGCT
GTGTGCACGAACCCCCCGTTCAGCCCGACCGCTGCGCCTTATCCGGTAACTATCGTCTTGAGTCCAACCC
GGTAAGACACGACTTATCGCCACTGGCAGCAGCCACTGGTAACAGGATTAGCAGAGCGAGGTATGTAGGC
GGTGCTACAGAGTTCTTGAAGTGGTGGCCTAACTACGGCTACACTAGAAGAACAGTATTTGGTATCTGCG
CTCTGCTGAAGCCAGTTACCTTCGGAAAAAGAGTTGGTAGCTCTTGATCCGGCAAACAAACCACCGCTGG
TAGCGGTGGTTTTTTTGTTTGCAAGCAGCAGATTACGCGCAGAAAAAAAGGATCTCAAGAAGATCCTTTG
ATCTTTTCTACGGGGTCTGACGCTCAGTGGAACGAAAACTCACGTTAAGGGATTTTGGTCATGAGATTAT
CAAAAAGGATCTTCACCTAGATCCTTTTAAATTAAAAATGAAGTTTTAAATCAATCTAAAGTATATATGA
GTAAACTTGGTCTGACAGTTACCAATGCTTAATCAGTGAGGCACCTATCTCAGCGATCTGTCTATTTCGT
TCATCCATAGTTGCCTGACTCCCCGTCGTGTAGATAACTACGATACGGGAGGGCTTACCATCTGGCCCCA
GTGCTGCAATGATACCGCGAGATCCACGCTCACCGGCTCCAGATTTATCAGCAATAAACCAGCCAGCCGG
AAGGGCCGAGCGCAGAAGTGGTCCTGCAACTTTATCCGCCTCCATCCAGTCTATTAATTGTTGCCGGGAA
GCTAGAGTAAGTAGTTCGCCAGTTAATAGTTTGCGCAACGTTGTTGCCATTGCTACAGGCATCGTGGTGT
CACGCTCGTCGTTTGGTATGGCTTCATTCAGCTCCGGTTCCCAACGATCAAGGCGAGTTACATGATCCCC
CATGTTGTGCAAAAAAGCGGTTAGCTCCTTCGGTCCTCCGATCGTTGTCAGAAGTAAGTTGGCCGCAGTG
TTATCACTCATGGTTATGGCAGCACTGCATAATTCTCTTACTGTCATGCCATCCGTAAGATGCTTTTCTG
TGACTGGTGAGTACTCAACCAAGTCATTCTGAGAATAGTGTATGCGGCGACCGAGTTGCTCTTGCCCGGC
GTCAATACGGGATAATACCGCGCCACATAGCAGAACTTTAAAAGTGCTCATCATTGGAAAACGTTCTTCG
GGGCGAAAACTCTCAAGGATCTTACCGCTGTTGAGATCCAGTTCGATGTAACCCACTCGTGCACCCAACT
GATCTTCAGCATCTTTTACTTTCACCAGCGTTTCTGGGTGAGCAAAAACAGGAAGGCAAAATGCCGCAAA
AAAGGGAATAAGGGCGACACGGAAATGTTGAATACTCATACTCTTCCTTTTTCAATATTATTGAAGCATT
TATCAGGGTTATTGTCTCATGAGCGGATACATATTTGAATGTATTTAGAAAAATAAACAAATAGGGGTTC
CGCGCACATTTCCCCGAAAA
