>Addgene plasmid #138871 | pPD557 ZF158x6-Compact_EYFP | depositor partial sequence | sequence record 268409 | ZF158x6-Compact promoter
AGATCTGCGAGGTAGATGGAACGCGAGTAGATGGATGAGCTGTAGATGGAGACTAAGTAGATGGAACGCG
AGTAGATGGATGAGCTGTAGATGGAAACGCTCTCTAGAGGGTATATAATGGGGGCCACTAGTCTACTACC
AGAGCTCATCGCTAGC
